Addgene plasmid #105789: pKK-TEV-mTagBFP
Purpose: (Empty Backbone) Expression of your protein of interest in fusion with blue fluorescent protein at the C-terminus (cleavable by TEV) (PMID: 18940671, 25378625). Useful for multi-channel live cell imaging.
Depositing lab: Andrzej Dziembowski. Depositing organization: Polish Academy of Sciences, Institute of Biochemistry and Biophysics. Publication: Versatile approach for functional analysis of human proteins and efficient stable cell line generation using FLP-mediated recombination system. Szczesny RJ, Kowalska K, Klosowska-Kosicka K, Chlebowski A, Owczarek EP, Warkocki Z, Kulinski TM, Adamska D, Affek K, Jedroszkowiak A, Kotrys AV, Tomecki R, Krawczyk PS, Borowski LS, Dziembowski A. PLoS One. 2018 Mar 28;13(3):e0194887. doi: 10.1371/journal.pone.0194887. eCollection 2018. PubMed 29590189.
Backbone
  Vector backbone: pcDNA5/FRT/TO
  Backbone manufacturer: Invitrogen
  Vector type: Mammalian Expression ; Flp-In competent
  Selectable markers: Hygromycin
  Tag / fusion protein: TEV-mTagBFP (C terminal on backbone)
Growth in bacteria
  Bacterial resistance: Ampicillin, 100 μg/mL
  Growth temperature: 37°C
  Growth strain: DH5alpha
  Copy number: High Copy
Gene/Insert
  Gene/Insert name: None
  Tag / fusion protein: TEV-mTagBFP (C terminal on backbone)
Terms and licenses: Academic/Nonprofit Terms; Industry Terms: Not Available to Industry
Depositor comments: This vector is a member of the pKK vector family. Its cloning site was optimized for the SLIC approach, however, a traditional restriction and ligation based approach is also possible (see Szczesny RJ et al. for detailed protocols; bioRxiv, doi: https://doi.org/10.1101/160101) This vector is a derivate of the pcDNA5/FRT/TO plasmid (Invitrogen) and is suitable for stable cell line generation using the Flp-In system. Transcription of the gene of interest is driven by a tetracycline responsive CMV promoter. A given coding sequence can be cloned into all pKK vectors using just three universal PCR primers and a ligation-independent DNA cloning method. mTagBFP coding sequence was cloned from Addgene ID: 62383.
How to cite: pKK-TEV-mTagBFP was a gift from Andrzej Dziembowski (Addgene plasmid # 105789 ; http://n2t.net/addgene:105789 ; RRID:Addgene_105789)
