[The description below was written by a language model from this plasmid's Addgene catalogue record and pLannotate feature annotations shown in this document.]
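Description:
pKK-TEV-mTagBFP is an empty mammalian expression backbone from the pKK vector family, derived from pcDNA5/FRT/TO and sequenced at 5,877 nt. It is designed to express a protein of interest fused at its C-terminus to the monomeric blue fluorescent protein mTagBFP, with a TEV protease recognition site between the two so that the tag can be cleaved off. In bacteria it is maintained as a high-copy plasmid through a ColE1/pUC-type origin and selected with ampicillin (AmpR under its own bla promoter). A fragment of the f1 origin and remnants of lac regulatory sequence are also annotated in the backbone.

The expression cassette consists of the CMV enhancer and immediate early promoter followed by tet operator sequences (annotated as short PLtetO-1 and TRE fragments), which make transcription tetracycline-responsive in cells that express the Tet repressor. Downstream lie the cloning site, the TEV site, the TagBFP coding sequence and the bGH polyadenylation signal. The record lists no insert. The cloning site was optimised for ligation-independent SLIC cloning with a set of universal primers shared across the pKK family, although conventional restriction and ligation cloning is also possible.

An FRT site sits directly upstream of a hygromycin resistance gene with an SV40 poly(A) signal. As in the parental Flp-In design, FLP-mediated recombination into a genomic FRT site in a Flp-In host line places this marker in an expressed context, allowing hygromycin selection of stable, single-site integrants. The vector is intended for inducible expression of blue-tagged fusion proteins, particularly in multi-channel live-cell imaging.
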