Features (pLannotate 1.2.2; 22 found; start..end, strand, type, name):
     32..84      -  misc_feature   bom (fragment): basis of mobility region from pBR322
    239..618     +  enhancer       CMV enhancer: human cytomegalovirus immediate early enhancer
    619..822     +  promoter       CMV promoter: human cytomegalovirus (CMV) immediate early promoter
    824..843     +  promoter       PLtetO-1 promoter (fragment): modified phage lambda PL promoter with tet operator sites (Lutz and Bujard, 1997)
    845..864     +  promoter       PLtetO-1 promoter (fragment): modified phage lambda PL promoter with tet operator sites (Lutz and Bujard, 1997)
    872..905     +  promoter       TRE3GV promoter (fragment): 3rd-generation Tet-responsive promoter that can be activated by binding of Tet-On® 3G, optimized for retroviral and lentiviral vectors
   1006..1022    +  CDS            TEV site (fragment): tobacco etch virus (TEV) protease recognition and cleavage site
   1094..1795    +  CDS            TagBFP: monomeric blue fluorescent protein mammalian codon-optimized
   1839..2063    +  polyA_signal   bGH poly(A) signal: bovine growth hormone polyadenylation signal
   2067..2088    +  promoter       SV40 promoter (fragment): SV40 enhancer and early promoter
   2109..2342    +  rep_origin     f1 ori (fragment) (sequence partly withheld): f1 bacteriophage origin of replication; arrow indicates direction of (+) strand synthesis
   2347..2394    +  protein_bind   FRT: FLP-mediated recombination occurs in the 8-bp core sequence TCTAGAAA (Turan and Bode, 2011). FLP recombinase from the Saccharomyces cerevisiae 2μ plasmid
   2402..3424    +  CDS            HygR: aminoglycoside phosphotransferase from E. coli; aph(4)-Ia; confers resistance to hygromycin
   3434..3559    +  CDS            ble (fragment): BLE_KLEPN - Experimental evidence at protein level: Swiss-Prot protein existence level 1. Binding protein with a strong affinity to the bleomycin family of antibiotics. Binds to CL990; an antimitotic-antibiotic compound. From Klebsiella pneumoniae.
   3554..3675    +  polyA_signal   SV40 poly(A) signal: SV40 polyadenylation signal
   3748..3764    -  protein_bind   lac operator: The lac repressor binds to the lac operator to inhibit transcription in E. coli. This inhibition can be relieved by adding lactose or isopropyl-β-D-thiogalactopyranoside (IPTG). lac repressor encoded by lacI
   3772..3802    -  promoter       lac promoter: promoter for the E. coli lac operon
   3817..3838    -  protein_bind   CAP binding site: CAP binding activates transcription in the presence of cAMP. E. coli catabolite activator protein
   3851..3943    -  CDS            lacI (fragment): lac repressor; lacI; The lac repressor binds to the lac operator to inhibit transcription in E. coli. This inhibition can be relieved by adding lactose or isopropyl-β-D-thiogalactopyranoside (IPTG).
   4126..4714    -  rep_origin     ori: high-copy-number ColE1/pMB1/pBR322/pUC origin of replication
   4885..5745    -  CDS            AmpR: β-lactamase; bla; confers resistance to ampicillin, carbenicillin, and related antibiotics
   5746..5850    -  promoter       AmpR promoter: bla
>Addgene plasmid #105789 | pKK-TEV-mTagBFP | addgene full sequence | sequence record 203380 | Addgene NGS Result
CGTCGACGGATCGGGAGATCTCCCGATCCCCTATGGTGCACTCTCAGTACAATCTGCTCTGATGCCGCAT
AGTTAAGCCAGTATCTGCTCCCTGCTTGTGTGTTGGAGGTCGCTGAGTAGTGCGCGAGCAAAATTTAAGC
TACAACAAGGCAAGGCTTGACCGACAATTGCATGAAGAATCTGCTTAGGGTTAGGCGTTTTGCGCTGCTT
CGCGATGTACGGGCCAGATATACGCGTTGACATTGATTATTGACTAGTTATTAATAGTAATCAATTACGG
GGTCATTAGTTCATAGCCCATATATGGAGTTCCGCGTTACATAACTTACGGTAAATGGCCCGCCTGGCTG
ACCGCCCAACGACCCCCGCCCATTGACGTCAATAATGACGTATGTTCCCATAGTAACGCCAATAGGGACT
TTCCATTGACGTCAATGGGTGGAGTATTTACGGTAAACTGCCCACTTGGCAGTACATCAAGTGTATCATA
TGCCAAGTACGCCCCCTATTGACGTCAATGACGGTAAATGGCCCGCCTGGCATTATGCCCAGTACATGAC
CTTATGGGACTTTCCTACTTGGCAGTACATCTACGTATTAGTCATCGCTATTACCATGGTGATGCGGTTT
TGGCAGTACATCAATGGGCGTGGATAGCGGTTTGACTCACGGGGATTTCCAAGTCTCCACCCCATTGACG
TCAATGGGAGTTTGTTTTGGCACCAAAATCAACGGGACTTTCCAAAATGTCGTAACAACTCCGCCCCATT
GACGCAAATGGGCGGTAGGCGTGTACGGTGGGAGGTCTATATAAGCAGAGCTCTCCCTATCAGTGATAGA
GATCTCCCTATCAGTGATAGAGATCGTCGACGAGCTCGTTTAGTGAACCGTCAGATCGCCTGGAGACGCC
ATCCACGCTGTTTTGACCTCCATAGAAGACACCGGGACCGATCCAGCCTCCGGACTCTGGCGTTTAAACT
TAAGCTTGGTACCGAGCTCGGATCCGAAAACCTGTACTTCCAAGGAACCGGTGGTCACCTGTACAATCGA
TCCTGCAGGAGCTAGCGAGAATTTGTATTTTCAGGGTGATATCATGAGCGAGCTGATTAAGGAGAACATG
CACATGAAGCTGTACATGGAGGGCACCGTGGACAACCATCACTTCAAGTGCACATCCGAGGGCGAAGGCA
AGCCCTACGAGGGCACCCAGACCATGAGAATCAAGGTGGTCGAGGGCGGCCCTCTCCCCTTCGCCTTCGA
CATCCTGGCTACTAGCTTCCTCTACGGCAGCAAGACCTTCATCAACCACACCCAGGGCATCCCCGACTTC
TTCAAGCAGTCCTTCCCTGAGGGCTTCACATGGGAGAGAGTCACCACATACGAAGACGGGGGCGTGCTGA
CCGCTACCCAGGACACCAGCCTCCAGGACGGCTGCCTCATCTACAACGTCAAGATCAGAGGGGTGAACTT
CACATCCAACGGCCCTGTGATGCAGAAGAAAACACTCGGCTGGGAGGCCTTCACCGAGACGCTGTACCCC
GCTGACGGCGGCCTGGAAGGCAGAAACGACATGGCCCTGAAGCTCGTGGGCGGGAGCCATCTGATCGCAA
ACATCAAGACCACATATAGATCCAAGAAACCCGCTAAGAACCTCAAGATGCCTGGCGTCTACTATGTGGA
CTACAGACTGGAAAGAATCAAGGAGGCCAACAACGAGACCTACGTCGAGCAGCACGAGGTGGCAGTGGCC
AGATACTGCGACCTCCCTAGCAAACTGGGGCACAAGCTTAATTAACTCGAGTCTAGAGGGCCCGTTTAAA
CCCGCTGATCAGCCTCGACTGTGCCTTCTAGTTGCCAGCCATCTGTTGTTTGCCCCTCCCCCGTGCCTTC
CTTGACCCTGGAAGGTGCCACTCCCACTGTCCTTTCCTAATAAAATGAGGAAATTGCATCGCATTGTCTG
AGTAGGTGTCATTCTATTCTGGGGGGTGGGGTGGGGCAGGACAGCAAGGGGGAGGATTGGGAAGACAATA
GCAGGCATGCTGGGGATGCGGTGGGCTCTATGGCTTCTGAGGCGGAAAGAACCAGCTGGGGCTCTAGGGG
GTATCCCC
[124 nt withheld, positions 2109-2232]
C
[91 nt withheld, positions 2234-2324]
AGGGTGATGGTTCACGTACCTAGAAGTTCCTATTCCGAAGTTCCTATTCTCTAGAAAGTATAGGAACTTC
CTTGGCCAAAAAGCCTGAACTCACCGCGACGTCTGTCGAGAAGTTTCTGATCGAAAAGTTCGACAGCGTC
TCCGACCTGATGCAGCTCTCGGAGGGCGAAGAATCTCGTGCTTTCAGCTTCGATGTAGGAGGGCGTGGAT
ATGTCCTGCGGGTAAATAGCTGCGCCGATGGTTTCTACAAAGATCGTTATGTTTATCGGCACTTTGCATC
GGCCGCGCTCCCGATTCCGGAAGTGCTTGACATTGGGGAATTCAGCGAGAGCCTGACCTATTGCATCTCC
CGCCGTGCACAGGGTGTCACGTTGCAAGACCTGCCTGAAACCGAACTGCCCGCTGTTCTGCAGCCGGTCG
CGGAGGCCATGGATGCGATCGCTGCGGCCGATCTTAGCCAGACGAGCGGGTTCGGCCCATTCGGACCGCA
AGGAATCGGTCAATACACTACATGGCGTGATTTCATATGCGCGATTGCTGATCCCCATGTGTATCACTGG
CAAACTGTGATGGACGACACCGTCAGTGCGTCCGTCGCGCAGGCTCTCGATGAGCTGATGCTTTGGGCCG
AGGACTGCCCCGAAGTCCGGCACCTCGTGCACGCGGATTTCGGCTCCAACAATGTCCTGACGGACAATGG
CCGCATAACAGCGGTCATTGACTGGAGCGAGGCGATGTTCGGGGATTCCCAATACGAGGTCGCCAACATC
TTCTTCTGGAGGCCGTGGTTGGCTTGTATGGAGCAGCAGACGCGCTACTTCGAGCGGAGGCATCCGGAGC
TTGCAGGATCGCCGCGGCTCCGGGCGTATATGCTCCGCATTGGTCTTGACCAACTCTATCAGAGCTTGGT
TGACGGCAATTTCGATGATGCAGCTTGGGCGCAGGGTCGATGCGACGCAATCGTCCGATCCGGAGCCGGG
ACTGTCGGGCGTACACAAATCGCCCGCAGAAGCGCGGCCGTCTGGACCGATGGCTGTGTAGAAGTACTCG
CCGATAGTGGAAACCGACGCCCCAGCACTCGTCCGAGGGCAAAGGAATAGCACGTACTACGAGATTTCGA
TTCCACCGCCGCCTTCTATGAAAGGTTGGGCTTCGGAATCGTTTTCCGGGACGCCGGCTGGATGATCCTC
CAGCGCGGGGATCTCATGCTGGAGTTCTTCGCCCACCCCAACTTGTTTATTGCAGCTTATAATGGTTACA
AATAAAGCAATAGCATCACAAATTTCACAAATAAAGCATTTTTTTCACTGCATTCTAGTTGTGGTTTGTC
CAAACTCATCAATGTATCTTATCATGTCTGTATACCGTCGACCTCTAGCTAGAGCTTGGCGTAATCATGG
TCATAGCTGTTTCCTGTGTGAAATTGTTATCCGCTCACAATTCCACACAACATACGAGCCGGAAGCATAA
AGTGTAAAGCCTGGGGTGCCTAATGAGTGAGCTAACTCACATTAATTGCGTTGCGCTCACTGCCCGCTTT
CCAGTCGGGAAACCTGTCGTGCCAGCTGCATTAATGAATCGGCCAACGCGCGGGGAGAGGCGGTTTGCGT
ATTGGGCGCTCTTCCGCTTCCTCGCTCACTGACTCGCTGCGCTCGGTCGTTCGGCTGCGGCGAGCGGTAT
CAGCTCACTCAAAGGCGGTAATACGGTTATCCACAGAATCAGGGGATAACGCAGGAAAGAACATGTGAGC
AAAAGGCCAGCAAAAGGCCAGGAACCGTAAAAAGGCCGCGTTGCTGGCGTTTTTCCATAGGCTCCGCCCC
CCTGACGAGCATCACAAAAATCGACGCTCAAGTCAGAGGTGGCGAAACCCGACAGGACTATAAAGATACC
AGGCGTTTCCCCCTGGAAGCTCCCTCGTGCGCTCTCCTGTTCCGACCCTGCCGCTTACCGGATACCTGTC
CGCCTTTCTCCCTTCGGGAAGCGTGGCGCTTTCTCATAGCTCACGCTGTAGGTATCTCAGTTCGGTGTAG
GTCGTTCGCTCCAAGCTGGGCTGTGTGCACGAACCCCCCGTTCAGCCCGACCGCTGCGCCTTATCCGGTA
ACTATCGTCTTGAGTCCAACCCGGTAAGACACGACTTATCGCCACTGGCAGCAGCCACTGGTAACAGGAT
TAGCAGAGCGAGGTATGTAGGCGGTGCTACAGAGTTCTTGAAGTGGTGGCCTAACTACGGCTACACTAGA
AGAACAGTATTTGGTATCTGCGCTCTGCTGAAGCCAGTTACCTTCGGAAAAAGAGTTGGTAGCTCTTGAT
CCGGCAAACAAACCACCGCTGGTAGCGGTGGTTTTTTTGTTTGCAAGCAGCAGATTACGCGCAGAAAAAA
AGGATCTCAAGAAGATCCTTTGATCTTTTCTACGGGGTCTGACGCTCAGTGGAACGAAAACTCACGTTAA
GGGATTTTGGTCATGAGATTATCAAAAAGGATCTTCACCTAGATCCTTTTAAATTAAAAATGAAGTTTTA
AATCAATCTAAAGTATATATGAGTAAACTTGGTCTGACAGTTACCAATGCTTAATCAGTGAGGCACCTAT
CTCAGCGATCTGTCTATTTCGTTCATCCATAGTTGCCTGACTCCCCGTCGTGTAGATAACTACGATACGG
GAGGGCTTACCATCTGGCCCCAGTGCTGCAATGATACCGCGAGACCCACGCTCACCGGCTCCAGATTTAT
CAGCAATAAACCAGCCAGCCGGAAGGGCCGAGCGCAGAAGTGGTCCTGCAACTTTATCCGCCTCCATCCA
GTCTATTAATTGTTGCCGGGAAGCTAGAGTAAGTAGTTCGCCAGTTAATAGTTTGCGCAACGTTGTTGCC
ATTGCTACAGGCATCGTGGTGTCACGCTCGTCGTTTGGTATGGCTTCATTCAGCTCCGGTTCCCAACGAT
CAAGGCGAGTTACATGATCCCCCATGTTGTGCAAAAAAGCGGTTAGCTCCTTCGGTCCTCCGATCGTTGT
CAGAAGTAAGTTGGCCGCAGTGTTATCACTCATGGTTATGGCAGCACTGCATAATTCTCTTACTGTCATG
CCATCCGTAAGATGCTTTTCTGTGACTGGTGAGTACTCAACCAAGTCATTCTGAGAATAGTGTATGCGGC
GACCGAGTTGCTCTTGCCCGGCGTCAATACGGGATAATACCGCGCCACATAGCAGAACTTTAAAAGTGCT
CATCATTGGAAAACGTTCTTCGGGGCGAAAACTCTCAAGGATCTTACCGCTGTTGAGATCCAGTTCGATG
TAACCCACTCGTGCACCCAACTGATCTTCAGCATCTTTTACTTTCACCAGCGTTTCTGGGTGAGCAAAAA
CAGGAAGGCAAAATGCCGCAAAAAAGGGAATAAGGGCGACACGGAAATGTTGAATACTCATACTCTTCCT
TTTTCAATATTATTGAAGCATTTATCAGGGTTATTGTCTCATGAGCGGATACATATTTGAATGTATTTAG
AAAAATAAACAAATAGGGGTTCCGCGCACATTTCCCCGAAAAGTGCCACCTGA
